>Addgene plasmid #76722 | CIT gRNA (BRDN0001149264) | addgene full sequence | sequence record 186376 | Addgene Assembled Sequence
CCCGGGTGCAAAGATGGATAAAGTTTTAAACAGAGAGGAATCTTTGCAGCTAATGGACCTTCTAGGTCTT
GAAAGGAGTGGGAATTGGCTCCGGTGCCCGTCAGTGGGCAGAGCGCACATCGCCCACAGTCCCCGAGAAG
TTGGGGGGAGGGGTCGGCAATTGATCCGGTGCCTAGAGAAGGTGGCGCGGGGTAAACTGGGAAAGTGATG
TCGTGTACTGGCTCCGCCTTTTTCCCGAGGGTGGGGGAGAACCGTATATAAGTGCAGTAGTCGCCGTGAA
CGTTCTTTTTCGCAACGGGTTTGCCGCCAGAACACAGGTAAGTGCCGTGTGTGGTTCCCGCGGGCCTGGC
CTCTTTACGGGTTATGGCCCTTGCGTGCCTTGAATTACTTCCACCTGGCTGCAGTACGTGATTCTTGATC
CCGAGCTTCGGGTTGGAAGTGGGTGGGAGAGTTCGAGGCCTTGCGCTTAAGGAGCCCCTTCGCCTCGTGC
TTGAGTTGAGGCCTGGCCTGGGCGCTGGGGCCGCCGCGTGCGAATCTGGTGGCACCTTCGCGCCTGTCTC
GCTGCTTTCGATAAGTCTCTAGCCATTTAAAATTTTTGATGACCTGCTGCGACGCTTTTTTTCTGGCAAG
ATAGTCTTGTAAATGCGGGCCAAGATCTGCACACTGGTATTTCGGTTTTTGGGGCCGCGGGCGGCGACGG
GGCCCGTGCGTCCCAGCGCACATGTTCGGCGAGGCGGGGCCTGCGAGCGCGGCCACCGAGAATCGGACGG
GGGTAGTCTCAAGCTGGCCGGCCTGCTCTGGTGCCTGGCCTCGCGCCGCCGTGTATCGCCCCGCCCTGGG
CGGCAAGGCTGGCCCGGTCGGCACCAGTTGCGTGAGCGGAAAGATGGCCGCTTCCCGGCCCTGCTGCAGG
GAGCTCAAAATGGAGGACGCGGCGCTCGGGAGAGCGGGCGGGTGAGTCACCCACACAAAGGAAAAGGGCC
TTTCCGTCCTCAGCCGTCGCTTCATGTGACTCCACGGAGTACCGGGCGCCGTCCAGGCACCTCGATTAGT
TCTCGAGCTTTTGGAGTACGTCGTCTTTAGGTTGGGGGGAGGGGTTTTATGCGATGGAGTTTCCCCACAC
TGAGTGGGTGGAGACTGAAGTTAGGCCAGCTTGGCACTTGATGTAATTCTCCTTGGAATTTGCCCTTTTT
GAGTTTGGATCTTGGTTCATTCTCAAGCCTCAGACAGTGGTTCAAAGTTTTTTTCTTCCATTTCAGGTGT
CGTGACGTACGGCCACCATGACCGAGTACAAGCCCACGGTGCGCCTCGCCACCCGCGACGACGTCCCCAG
GGCCGTACGCACCCTCGCCGCCGCGTTCGCCGACTACCCCGCCACGCGCCACACCGTCGATCCGGACCGC
CACATCGAGCGGGTCACCGAGCTGCAAGAACTCTTCCTCACGCGCGTCGGGCTCGACATCGGCAAGGTGT
GGGTCGCGGACGACGGCGCCGCCGTGGCGGTCTGGACCACGCCGGAGAGCGTCGAAGCGGGGGCGGTGTT
CGCCGAGATCGGCCCGCGCATGGCCGAGTTGAGCGGTTCCCGGCTGGCCGCGCAGCAACAGATGGAAGGC
CTCCTGGCGCCGCACCGGCCCAAGGAGCCCGCGTGGTTCCTGGCCACCGTCGGAGTCTCGCCCGACCACC
AGGGCAAGGGTCTGGGCAGCGCCGTCGTGCTCCCCGGAGTGGAGGCGGCCGAGCGCGCCGGGGTGCCCGC
CTTCCTGGAGACCTCCGCGCCCCGCAACCTCCCCTTCTACGAGCGGCTCGGCTTCACCGTCACCGCCGAC
GTCGAGGTGCCCGAAGGACCGCGCACCTGGTGCATGACCCGCAAGCCCGGTGCCTGAACGCGTTAAGTCG
ACAATCAACCTCTGGATTACAAAATTTGTGAAAGATTGACTGGTATTCTTAACTATGTTGCTCCTTTTAC
GCTATGTGGATACGCTGCTTTAATGCCTTTGTATCATGCTATTGCTTCCCGTATGGCTTTCATTTTCTCC
TCCTTGTATAAATCCTGGTTGCTGTCTCTTTATGAGGAGTTGTGGCCCGTTGTCAGGCAACGTGGCGTGG
TGTGCACTGTGTTTGCTGACGCAACCCCCACTGGTTGGGGCATTGCCACCACCTGTCAGCTCCTTTCCGG
GACTTTCGCTTTCCCCCTCCCTATTGCCACGGCGGAACTCATCGCCGCCTGCCTTGCCCGCTGCTGGACA
GGGGCTCGGCTGTTGGGCACTGACAATTCCGTGGTGTTGTCGGGGAAATCATCGTCCTTTCCTTGGCTGC
TCGCCTGTGTTGCCACCTGGATTCTGCGCGGGACGTCCTTCTGCTACGTCCCTTCGGCCCTCAATCCAGC
GGACCTTCCTTCCCGCGGCCTGCTGCCGGCTCTGCGGCCTCTTCCGCGTCTTCGCCTTCGCCCTCAGACG
AGTCGGATCTCCCTTTGGGCCGCCTCCCCGCGTCGACTTTAAGACCAATGACTTACAAGGCAGCTGTAGA
TCTTAGCCACTTTTTAAAAGAAAAGGGGGGACTGGAAGGGCTAATTCACTCCCAACGAAGACAAGATCTG
CTTTTTGCTTGTACTGGGTCTCTCTGGTTAGACCAGATCTGAGCCTGGGAGCTCTCTGGCTAACTAGGGA
ACCCACTGCTTAAGCCTCAATAAAGCTTGCCTTGAGTGCTTCAAGTAGTGTGTGCCCGTCTGTTGTGTGA
CTCTGGTAACTAGAGATCCCTCAGACCCTTTTAGTCAGTGTGGAAAATCTCTAGCAGTACGTATAGTAGT
TCATGTCATCTTATTATTCAGTATTTATAACTTGCAAAGAAATGAATATCAGAGAGTGAGAGGAACTTGT
TTATTGCAGCTTATAATGGTTACAAATAAAGCAATAGCATCACAAATTTCACAAATAAAGCATTTTTTTC
ACTGCATTCTAGTTGTGGTTTGTCCAAACTCATCAATGTATCTTATCATGTCTGGCTCTAGCTATCCCGC
CCCTAACTCCGCCCATCCCGCCCCTAACTCCGCCCAGTTCCGCCCATTCTCCGCCCCATGGCTGACTAAT
TTTTTTTATTTATGCAGAGGCCGAGGCCGCCTCGGCCTCTGAGCTATTCCAGAAGTAGTGAGGAGGCTTT
TTTGGAGGCCTAGGGACGTACCCAATTCGCCCTATAGTGAGTCGTATTACGCGCGCTCACTGGCCGTCGT
TTTACAACGTCGTGACTGGGAAAACCCTGGCGTTACCCAACTTAATCGCCTTGCAGCACATCCCCCTTTC
GCCAGCTGGCGTAATAGCGAAGAGGCCCGCACCGATCGCCCTTCCCAACAGTTGCGCAGCCTGAATGGCG
AATGGG
[124 nt withheld, positions 3367-3490]
C
[91 nt withheld, positions 3492-3582]
A
[49 nt withheld, positions 3584-3632]
CCTTTGACGTTGGAGTCCACGTTCTTT
[37 nt withheld, positions 3660-3696]
ACCCTATCTCGGTCTATTCTTTTGATTTATAAGGGATTTTGCCGATTTCGGCCTATTGGTTAAAAAATGA
GCTGATTTAACAAAAATTTAACGCGAATTTTAACAAAATATTAACGCTTACAATTTAGGTGGCACTTTTC
GGGGAAATGTGCGCGGAACCCCTATTTGTTTATTTTTCTAAATACATTCAAATATGTATCCGCTCATGAG
ACAATAACCCTGATAAATGCTTCAATAATATTGAAAAAGGAAGAGTATGAGTATTCAACATTTCCGTGTC
GCCCTTATTCCCTTTTTTGCGGCATTTTGCCTTCCTGTTTTTGCTCACCCAGAAACGCTGGTGAAAGTAA
AAGATGCTGAAGATCAGTTGGGTGCACGAGTGGGTTACATCGAACTGGATCTCAACAGCGGTAAGATCCT
TGAGAGTTTTCGCCCCGAAGAACGTTTTCCAATGATGAGCACTTTTAAAGTTCTGCTATGTGGCGCGGTA
TTATCCCGTATTGACGCCGGGCAAGAGCAACTCGGTCGCCGCATACACTATTCTCAGAATGACTTGGTTG
AGTACTCACCAGTCACAGAAAAGCATCTTACGGATGGCATGACAGTAAGAGAATTATGCAGTGCTGCCAT
AACCATGAGTGATAACACTGCGGCCAACTTACTTCTGACAACGATCGGAGGACCGAAGGAGCTAACCGCT
TTTTTGCACAACATGGGGGATCATGTAACTCGCCTTGATCGTTGGGAACCGGAGCTGAATGAAGCCATAC
CAAACGACGAGCGTGACACCACGATGCCTGTAGCAATGGCAACAACGTTGCGCAAACTATTAACTGGCGA
ACTACTTACTCTAGCTTCCCGGCAACAATTAATAGACTGGATGGAGGCGGATAAAGTTGCAGGACCACTT
CTGCGCTCGGCCCTTCCGGCTGGCTGGTTTATTGCTGATAAATCTGGAGCCGGTGAGCGTGGGTCTCGCG
GTATCATTGCAGCACTGGGGCCAGATGGTAAGCCCTCCCGTATCGTAGTTATCTACACGACGGGGAGTCA
GGCAACTATGGATGAACGAAATAGACAGATCGCTGAGATAGGTGCCTCACTGATTAAGCATTGGTAACTG
TCAGACCAAGTTTACTCATATATACTTTAGATTGATTTAAAACTTCATTTTTAATTTAAAAGGATCTAGG
TGAAGATCCTTTTTGATAATCTCATGACCAAAATCCCTTAACGTGAGTTTTCGTTCCACTGAGCGTCAGA
CCCCGTAGAAAAGATCAAAGGATCTTCTTGAGATCCTTTTTTTCTGCGCGTAATCTGCTGCTTGCAAACA
AAAAAACCACCGCTACCAGCGGTGGTTTGTTTGCCGGATCAAGAGCTACCAACTCTTTTTCCGAAGGTAA
CTGGCTTCAGCAGAGCGCAGATACCAAATACTGTTCTTCTAGTGTAGCCGTAGTTAGGCCACCACTTCAA
GAACTCTGTAGCACCGCCTACATACCTCGCTCTGCTAATCCTGTTACCAGTGGCTGCTGCCAGTGGCGAT
AAGTCGTGTCTTACCGGGTTGGACTCAAGACGATAGTTACCGGATAAGGCGCAGCGGTCGGGCTGAACGG
GGGGTTCGTGCACACAGCCCAGCTTGGAGCGAACGACCTACACCGAACTGAGATACCTACAGCGTGAGCT
ATGAGAAAGCGCCACGCTTCCCGAAGGGAGAAAGGCGGACAGGTATCCGGTAAGCGGCAGGGTCGGAACA
GGAGAGCGCACGAGGGAGCTTCCAGGGGGAAACGCCTGGTATCTTTATAGTCCTGTCGGGTTTCGCCACC
TCTGACTTGAGCGTCGATTTTTGTGATGCTCGTCAGGGGGGCGGAGCCTATGGAAAAACGCCAGCAACGC
GGCCTTTTTACGGTTCCTGGCCTTTTGCTGGCCTTTTGCTCACATGTTCTTTCCTGCGTTATCCCCTGAT
TCTGTGGATAACCGTATTACCGCCTTTGAGTGAGCTGATACCGCTCGCCGCAGCCGAACGACCGAGCGCA
GCGAGTCAGTGAGCGAGGAAGCGGAAGAGCGCCCAATACGCAAACCGCCTCTCCCCGCGCGTTGGCCGAT
TCATTAATGCAGCTGGCACGACAGGTTTCCCGACTGGAAAGCGGGCAGTGAGCGCAACGCAATTAATGTG
AGTTAGCTCACTCATTAGGCACCCCAGGCTTTACACTTTATGCTTCCGGCTCGTATGTTGTGTGGAATTG
TGAGCGGATAACAATTTCACACAGGAAACAGCTATGACCATGATTACGCCAAGCGCGCAATTAACCCTCA
CTAAAGGGAACAAAAGCTGGAGCTGCAAGCTTAATGTAGTCTTATGCAATACTCTTGTAGTCTTGCAACA
TGGTAACGATGAGTTAGCAACATGCCTTACAAGGAGAGAAAAAGCACCGTGCATGCCGATTGGTGGAAGT
AAGGTGGTACGATCGTGCCTTATTAGGAAGGCAACAGACGGGTCTGACATGGATTGGACGAACCACTGAA
TTGCCGCATTGCAGAGATATTGTATTTAAGTGCCTAGCTCGATACATAAACGGGTCTCTCTGGTTAGACC
AGATCTGAGCCTGGGAGCTCTCTGGCTAACTAGGGAACCCACTGCTTAAGCCTCAATAAAGCTTGCCTTG
AGTGCTTCAAGTAGTGTGTGCCCGTCTGTTGTGTGACTCTGGTAACTAGAGATCCCTCAGACCCTTTTAG
TCAGTGTGGAAAATCTCTAGCAGTGGCGCCCGAACAGGGACTTGAAAGCGAAAGGGAAACCAGAGGAGCT
CTCTCGACGCAGGACTCGGCTTGCTGAAGCGCGCACGGCAAGAGGCGAGGGGCGGCGACTGGTGAGTACG
CCAAAAATTTTGACTAGCGGAGGCTAGAAGGAGAGAGATGGGTGCGAGAGCGTCAGTATTAAGCGGGGGA
GAATTAGATCGCGATGGGAAAAAATTCGGTTAAGGCCAGGGGGAAAGAAAAAATATAAATTAAAACATAT
AGTATGGGCAAGCAGGGAGCTAGAACGATTCGCAGTTAATCCTGGCCTGTTAGAAACATCAGAAGGCTGT
AGACAAATACTGGGACAGCTACAACCATCCCTTCAGACAGGATCAGAAGAACTTAGATCATTATATAATA
CAGTAGCAACCCTCTATTGTGTGCATCAAAGGATAGAGATAAAAGACACCAAGGAAGCTTTAGACAAGAT
AGAGGAAGAGCAAAACAAAAGTAAGACCACCGCACAGCAAGCGGCCGCTGATCTTCAGACCTGGAGGAGG
AGATATGAGGGACAATTGGAGAAGTGAATTATATAAATATAAAGTAGTAAAAATTGAACCATTAGGAGTA
GCACCCACCAAGGCAAAGAGAAGAGTGGTGCAGAGAGAAAAAAGAGCAGTGGGAATAGGAGCTTTGTTCC
TTGGGTTCTTGGGAGCAGCAGGAAGCACTATGGGCGCAGCGTCAATGACGCTGACGGTACAGGCCAGACA
ATTATTGTCTGGTATAGTGCAGCAGCAGAACAATTTGCTGAGGGCTATTGAGGCGCAACAGCATCTGTTG
CAACTCACAGTCTGGGGCATCAAGCAGCTCCAGGCAAGAATCCTGGCTGTGGAAAGATACCTAAAGGATC
AACAGCTCCTGGGGATTTGGGGTTGCTCTGGAAAACTCATTTGCACCACTGCTGTGCCTTGGAATGCTAG
TTGGAGTAATAAATCTCTGGAACAGATTTGGAATCACACGACCTGGATGGAGTGGGACAGAGAAATTAAC
AATTACACAAGCTTAATACACTCCTTAATTGAAGAATCGCAAAACCAGCAAGAAAAGAATGAACAAGAAT
TATTGGAATTAGATAAATGGGCAAGTTTGTGGAATTGGTTTAACATAACAAATTGGCTGTGGTATATAAA
ATTATTCATAATGATAGTAGGAGGCTTGGTAGGTTTAAGAATAGTTTTTGCTGTACTTTCTATAGTGAAT
AGAGTTAGGCAGGGATATTCACCATTATCGTTTCAGACCCACCTCCCAACCCCGAGGGGACCCAGAGAGG
GCCTATTTCCCATGATTCCTTCATATTTGCATATACGATACAAGGCTGTTAGAGAGATAATTAGAATTAA
TTTGACTGTAAACACAAAGATATTAGTACAAAATACGTGACGTAGAAAGTAATAATTTCTTGGGTAGTTT
GCAGTTTTAAAATTATGTTTTAAAATGGACTATCATATGCTTACCGTAACTTGAAAGTATTTCGATTTCT
TGGCTTTATATATCTTGTGGAAAGGACGAAACACCGGCAGCTAAACCAGCTGACCGGTTTTAGAGCTAGA
AATAGCAAGTTAAAATAAGGCTAGTCCGTTATCAACTTGAAAAAGTGGCACCGAGTCGGTGCTTTTTTAA
GCTTGGCGTAACTAGATCTTGAGACAAATGGCAGTATTCATCCACAATTTTAAAAGAAAAGGGGGGATTG
GGGGGTACAGTGCAGGGGAAAGAATAGTAGACATAATAGCAACAGACATACAAACTAAAGAATTACAAAA
ACAAATTACAAAAATTCAAAATTTTCGGGTTTATTACAGGGACAGCAGAGATCCACTTTGGCGCCGGCTC
GAGGGGG
Features (pLannotate 1.2.2; 29 found; start..end, strand, type, name):
     14..80      +  CDS            small t antigen (fragment): SV40 (simian virus 40) small t antigen
    106..317     +  promoter       EF-1α core promoter: core promoter for human elongation factor EF-1α
    318..1256    +  intron         EF-1α intron A: intron upstream of the start codon of human EF-1α
   1278..1877    +  CDS            PuroR (fragment): puromycin N-acetyltransferase; pac from Streptomyces; confers resistance to puromycin
   1893..2481    +  misc_feature   WPRE: woodchuck hepatitis virus posttranscriptional regulatory element
   2532..2551    +  misc_feature   cPPT/CTS (fragment): central polypurine tract and central termination sequence of HIV-1
   2553..2786    +  LTR            3' LTR (ΔU3): self-inactivating 3' long terminal repeat (LTR) from HIV-1
   2864..2985    +  polyA_signal   SV40 poly(A) signal: SV40 polyadenylation signal
   3025..3160    +  rep_origin     SV40 ori: SV40 origin of replication
   3181..3199    -  promoter       T7 promoter: promoter for bacteriophage T7 RNA polymerase
   3207..3362    +  CDS            lacZα (fragment): LacZα fragment of β-galactosidase; lacZ fragment
   3367..3795    +  rep_origin     f1 ori (sequence partly withheld): f1 bacteriophage origin of replication; arrow indicates direction of (+) strand synthesis
   3848..3952    +  promoter       AmpR promoter: bla
   3953..4813    +  CDS            AmpR: β-lactamase; bla; confers resistance to ampicillin, carbenicillin, and related antibiotics
   4984..5572    +  rep_origin     ori: high-copy-number ColE1/pMB1/pBR322/pUC origin of replication
   5755..5847    +  CDS            lacI (fragment): lac repressor; lacI; The lac repressor binds to the lac operator to inhibit transcription in E. coli. This inhibition can be relieved by adding lactose or isopropyl-β-D-thiogalactopyranoside (IPTG).
   5860..5881    +  protein_bind   CAP binding site: CAP binding activates transcription in the presence of cAMP. E. coli catabolite activator protein
   5896..5926    +  promoter       lac promoter: promoter for the E. coli lac operon
   5934..5950    +  protein_bind   lac operator: The lac repressor binds to the lac operator to inhibit transcription in E. coli. This inhibition can be relieved by adding lactose or isopropyl-β-D-thiogalactopyranoside (IPTG). lac repressor encoded by lacI
   5995..6013    +  promoter       T3 promoter: promoter for bacteriophage T3 RNA polymerase
   6041..6267    +  promoter       RSV promoter: Rous sarcoma virus enhancer/promoter
   6268..6448    +  LTR            5' LTR (truncated): truncated 5' long terminal repeat (LTR) from HIV-1
   6495..6620    +  misc_feature   HIV-1 Ψ: packaging signal of human immunodeficiency virus type 1
   6604..6967    +  CDS            HIV-1 gag (fragment): gag protein from human immunodeficiency virus 1; gag
   7113..7346    +  misc_feature   RRE: The Rev response element (RRE) of HIV-1 allows for Rev-dependent mRNA export from the nucleus to the cytoplasm.
   7723..7749    +  CDS            Rev (fragment): human immunodeficiency virus 1 (HIV-1) Rev protein; rev; enhances nuclear export of unspliced and incompletely spliced viral mRNAs
   7753..7993    +  promoter       U6 promoter: RNA polymerase III promoter for human U6 snRNA
   8023..8098    +  misc_RNA       gRNA scaffold: guide RNA scaffold for the Streptococcus pyogenes CRISPR/Cas9 system
   8154..8271    +  misc_feature   cPPT/CTS: central polypurine tract and central termination sequence of HIV-1
