[The description below was written by a language model from this plasmid's Addgene catalogue record and pLannotate feature annotations shown in this document.]
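Description:
CIT gRNA (BRDN0001149264) is a third-generation lentiviral guide RNA plasmid built on the lentiGuide-Puro backbone and designed to target the human CIT gene (also known as CITK, CRIK, MCPH17 or STK21). It is propagated in E. coli as a high-copy plasmid through a ColE1/pUC-type origin with ampicillin selection from the β-lactamase gene. The backbone also carries an f1 origin, an SV40 origin and poly(A) signal, and remnants of lac and phage promoter elements that play no role in the payload.

The viral genome is transcribed in packaging cells from a chimeric RSV promoter fused to a truncated HIV-1 5' LTR, which removes the need for Tat. It is followed by the Ψ packaging signal, a gag fragment, the Rev response element for Rev-dependent nuclear export, and a cPPT/CTS. The self-inactivating ΔU3 3' LTR silences LTR-driven transcription after integration.

Within this frame, a human U6 RNA polymerase III promoter drives the CIT-specific spacer joined to the Streptococcus pyogenes Cas9 guide RNA scaffold. A separate cassette uses the EF-1α core promoter with its intron A to express puromycin N-acetyltransferase, stabilised by a WPRE, allowing puromycin selection of transduced mammalian cells.

The plasmid does not encode Cas9, so it must be paired with a separate Cas9 vector or used in cells that already express the nuclease. The guide was designed against two CIT reference transcripts and belongs to a human kinome gRNA collection, making it suited to CRISPR knockout of CIT in individual experiments or library-style loss-of-function studies.
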