Addgene plasmid #76722: CIT gRNA (BRDN0001149264)
Purpose: 3rd generation lentiviral gRNA plasmid targeting human CIT
Depositing lab: John Doench & David Root. Depositing organization: Broad Institute. Publication: Optimized sgRNA design to maximize activity and minimize off-target effects of CRISPR-Cas9. Doench JG, Fusi N, Sullender M, Hegde M, Vaimberg EW, Donovan KF, Smith I, Tothova Z, Wilen C, Orchard R, Virgin HW, Listgarten J, Root DE. Nat Biotechnol. 2016 Jan 18. doi: 10.1038/nbt.3437. PubMed 26780180.
Backbone
  Vector backbone: lentiGuide-Puro
  Backbone manufacturer: Zhang Lab (Addgene plasmid # 52963)
  Vector type: Mammalian Expression, Lentiviral, CRISPR
  Selectable markers: Puromycin
Growth in bacteria
  Bacterial resistance: Ampicillin, 100 μg/mL
  Growth temperature: 37°C
  Growth strain: DH5alpha
  Copy number: High Copy
Gene/Insert
  Gene/Insert name: CIT (alt names: CIT; NM_001206999.1)
  gRNA/shRNA sequence: GCAGCTAAACCAGCTGACCG
  Species: H. sapiens (human)
  Entrez Gene: CIT (a.k.a. CITK, CRIK, MCPH17, STK21)
  Promoter: hU6
  Cloning method: Unknown
  Sequencing primers: 5′ U6-F; 3′ pS2-R
Terms and licenses: Academic/Nonprofit Terms; Industry Terms: Not Available to Industry
Depositor comments: The gRNA was designed to target the following Genbank reference sequence(s): NM_001206999.1,NM_007174.2. Note that this plasmid does NOT contain Cas9. It should be used in conjunction with lentiCas9-Blast (Addgene #52962) or otherwise with cell lines already expressing Cas9. Browse the full kinome gRNA library at http://www.addgene.org/pooled-library/broadgpp-human-kinome/ or visit http://www.broadinstitute.org/rnai/public/ for detailed protocols and information.
How to cite: CIT gRNA (BRDN0001149264) was a gift from John Doench & David Root (Addgene plasmid # 76722 ; http://n2t.net/addgene:76722 ; RRID:Addgene_76722)
