>Addgene plasmid #76722 | CIT gRNA (BRDN0001149264) | depositor partial sequence | sequence record 144182 | Target Sequence
GCAGCTAAACCAGCTGACCG
