>Addgene plasmid #76722 | CIT gRNA (BRDN0001149264) | addgene partial sequence | sequence record 186375 | hU6-F
CGCTAGAAAGTAATAATTTCTTGGGTAGTTTGCAGTTTTAAAATTATGTTTTAAAATGGACTATCATATG
CTTACCGTAACTTGAAAGTATTTCGATTTCTTGGCTTTATATATCTTGTGGAAAGGACGAAACACCGGCA
GCTAAACCAGCTGACCGGTTTTAGAGCTAGAAATAGCAAGTTAAAATAAGGCTAGTCCGTTATCAACTTG
AAAAAGTGGCACCGAGTCGGTGCTTTTTTAAGCTTGGCGTAACTAGATCTTGAGACAAATGGCAGTATTC
ATCCACAATTTTAAAAGAAAAGGGGGGATTGGGGGGTACAGTGCAGGGGAAAGAATAGTAGACATAATAG
CAACAGACATACAAACTAAAGAATTACAAAAACAAATTACAAAAATTCAAAATTTTCGGGTTTATTACAG
GGACAGCAGAGATCCACTTTGGCGCCGGCTCGAGGGGGCCCGGGTGCAAAGATGGATAAAGTTTTAAACA
GAGAGGAATCTTTGCAGCTAATGGACCTTCTAGGTCTTGAAAGGAGTGGGAATTGGCTCCGGTGCCCGTC
AGTGGGCAGA
